>Addgene plasmid #146231 | pAc5.1B-lambdaN-HA-DmNOB1_E | depositor full sequence | sequence record 288676 | Full Sequence
CTTCAAGGAATTAATTCTATATTCTAAAAACACAAATGATACTTCTAAAAAAAATCATGAATGGCATCAA
CTCTGAATCAAATCTTTGCAGATGCACCTACTTCTCATTTCCACTGTCACATCATTTTTCCAGATCTCGC
TGCCTGTTATGTGGCCCACAAACCAAGACACGTTTTATGGCCATTAAAGCTGGCTGATCGTCGCCAAACA
CCAAATACATATCAATATGTACATTCGAGAAAGAAGCGATCAAAGAAGCGTCTTCGGGCGAGTAGGAGAA
TGCGGAGGAGAAGGAGAACGAGCTGATCTAGTATCTCTCCACAATCCAATGCCAACTGACCAACTGGCCA
TATTCGGAGCAATTTGAAGCCAATTTCCATCGCCTGGCGATCGCTCCATTCTTGGCTATATGTTTTTCAC
CGTTCCCGGGGCCATTTTCAAAGACTCGTCGGTAAGATAAGATTGTGTCACTCGCTGTCTCTCTTCATTT
GTCGAAGAATGCTGAGGAATTTCGCGATGACGTCGGCGAGTATTTTGAAGAATGAGAATAATTTGTATTT
ATACGAAAATCAGTTAGTGGAATTTTCTACAAAAACATGTTATCTATAGATAATTTTGTTGCAAAATATG
TTGACTATGACAAAGATTGTATGTATATACCTTTAATGTATTCTCATTTTCTTATGTATTTATAATGGCA
ATGATGATACTGATGATATTTTAAGATGATGCCAGACCACAGGCTGATTTCTGCGTCTTTTGCCGAACGC
AGTGCATGTGCGGTTGTTGTTTTTTGGAATAGTTTCAATTTTCGGACTGTCCGCTTTGATTTCAGTTTCT
TGGCTTATTCAAAAAGCAAAGTAAAGCCAAAAAAGCGAGATGGCAATACCAAATGCGGCAAAACGGTAGT
GGAAGGAAAGGGGTGCGGGGCAGCGGAAGGAAGGGTGGGGCGGGGCGTGGCGGGGTCTGTGGCTGGGCGC
GACGTCACCGACGTTGGAGCCACTCCTTTGACCATGTGTGCGTGTGTGTATTATTCGTGTCTCGCCACTC
GCCGGTTGTTTTTTTCTTTTTATCTCGCTCTCTCTAGCGCCATCTCGTACGCATGCTCAACGCACCGCAT
GTTGCCGTGTCCTTTATGCGTCATTTTGGCTCGAAATAGGCAATTATTTAAACAAAGATTAGTCAACGAA
AACGCTAAAATAAATAAGTCTACAATATGGTTACTTATTGCCATGTGTGTGCAGCCAACGATAGCAACAA
AAGCAACAACACAGTGGCTTTCCCTCTTTCACTTTTTGTTTGCAAGCGCGTGCGAGCAAGACGGCACGAC
CGGCAAACGCAATTACGCTGACAAAGAGCAGACGAAGTTTTGGCCGAAAAACATCAAGGCGCCTGATACG
AATGCATTTGCAATAACAATTGCGATATTTAATATTGTTTATGAAGCTGTTTGACTTCAAAACACACAAA
AAAAAAAATAAAACAAATTATTTGAAAGAGAATTAGGAATCGGACAGCTTATCGTTACGGGCTAACAGCA
CACCGAGACGAAATAGCTTACCTGACGTCACAGCCTCTGGAAGAACTGCCGCCAAGCAGAGAGAGAGAGA
AAAAGAGGGAGAGCAGCTTAGACCGCATGTGCTTGTGTGTGAGGCGTCTCTCTCTTCGTCTCCTGTTTGC
GCAAACGCATAGACTGCACTGAGAAAATCGATTACCTATTTTTTATGAATGAATATTTGCACTATTACTA
TTCAAAACTATTAAGATAGCAATCACATTCAATAGCCAAATACTATACCACCTGAGCGATGCAACGAAAT
GATCAATTTGAGCAAAAATGCTGCATATTTAGGACGGCATCATTATAGAAATGCTTCTTGCTGTGTACTT
TTCTCTCGTCTGGCAGCTGTTTCGCCGTTATTGTTAAAACCGGCTTAAGTTAGGTGTGTTTTCTACGACT
AGTGATGCCCCTACTAGAAGATGTGTGTTGCACAAATGTCCCTGAATAACCAATTTGAAGTGCAGATAGC
AGTAAACGTAAGCTAATATGAATATTATTTAACTGTAATGTTTTAATATCGCTGGACATTACTAATAAAC
CCACTATAAACACATGTACATATGTATGTTTTGGCATACAATGAGTAGTTGGGGAAAAAATGTGTAAAAG
CACCGTGACCATCACAGCATAAAGATAACCAGCTGAAGTATCGAATATGAGTAACCCCCAAATTGAATCA
CATGCCGCAACTGATAGGACCCATGGAAGTACACTCTTCATGGCGATATACAAGACACACACAAGCACGA
ACACCCAGTTGCGGAGGAAATTCTCCGTAAATGAAAACCCAATCGGCGAACAATTCATACCCATATATGG
TAAAAGTTTTGAACGCGACTTGAGAGCGGAGAGCATTGCGGCTGATAAGGTTTTAGCGCTAAGCGGGCTT
TATAAAACGGGCTGCGGGACCAGTTTTCATATCACTACCGTTTGAGTTCTTGTGCTGTGTGGATACTCCT
CCCGACACAAAGCCGCTCCATCAGCCAGCAGTCGTCTAATCCAGAGACCCCGGATCGGGGTACCAACATG
GACGCACAAACACGACGACGTGAGCGTCGCGCTGAGAAACAAGCTCAATGGAAAGCTGCAAACGGTGGAT
CTCCTCCACATATGGCTTACCCATACGATGTTCCAGATTACGCTCCTCCAAGCTTGAATTCTGCAGATAT
CCAGCACAGTGGCGGCCGCGCCGAAACGAGCGAAAAGATCAAGTTCCTTGTGGCGGACACCACAGCCTTT
ATAAACGCCGTGCCCCTGAATGAATACGCGGAGCAGGTGCTCACCGTGCCGGATGTGGTGGCCGAAGTGC
GCAACAAGCGCCAGATTCGCCGCCTCTGCGTTCTGCCCTTCGACCTCCAGGTGCGCGAGCCTCGTCCGGA
GAGCATTAAACACTGCGTGGAGTTCGCCAAGAAAACGGGTGACTACGCGAGTCTCTCGGGGATCGATCTG
AAAGTGATCTCGCTCACCTACGAACTGGAAGCAGACAACGTGGGCACTGATCACCTGCGCCAGGAGCCTG
TGATGGCGCAGACCATTGCGTCCAAGGATAAACCCGAGGAGATGCAGGATGCTAATAACAAGAGACTGGT
CGGTTGGTACATGCCCGAGGGCGAAGAGGAGGAGGAGGAGGATTCCGAGGAGGAAGATGATTACTCCCAG
GAAGAGGACGATGCTGAAGGCGATGAGCAGGAGGCAAATGAATCCCCAGACACTGTTAAAGCCGCCATCG
AAGCCCAATTGGCCGGCAAGGAACCATTTGCCAGCGAGACCATCGAAAAGGAGGAGGACCAAGACCAGGA
GCCCAGTCAGGAGGAGCTGGACAAGCTGTTCGAGCAGCTCAAATGCGCACCCAGTGCCGAGGAAGAGAAA
GAGCTCTCGGAACTGCTCGTTTCCCAGCCGGCCGAAGTAGATGAGGAGGTATCCGAGCCACAAGAAGCCA
AACAGAGCCAAAATCTCGACGAGGATGTGGGTGACGATGGCTGGATCACGCATTCAAACATCAAGAAGGC
CAAGAAAGCGCTCGAGGGCAAAGTGGAAACGGATGAAGTGCCGCCCGTCGCCTGCATGACCACCGATTAT
GCGCTGCAGAACGTGCTCAAGCAGCTAAATCTCCACCTGGCCGCCCTCAATGGCCGGATCATCAAGCAGT
TGCGCACATATATACTCCGCTGCTACGCGTGCTACAAGACCACCAGCATCATGACCAAGGTGTTTTGCCC
CAATTGTGGCAACAAGACGCTGAAACGTGTGGCCGTCAGTCTGGACGAGAACGGTCGCCAGGTGATTCAC
ATCAATACGCGCCGTCCGCTGACCAATAAGTACAAGAATCAGAGCCTGCCTCGCTTCCAGGGCGGCAAGC
ATTCGAGAAATCCGATCCTGTTCGAGGATCAGCCGATGCCCAGGCAGATGCCGTCGCGCGTTGCCAAGAC
CAAGACGAACGCTCTGGATCAGGACTACACGGCCGGATTCTCGCCCTTCGTGCTGCGCGACGTGGACTCC
AAGTCCGCCATGCTGCGCTCCAAGGGCAACCTCAAGGAGTGGGCCAGGAATAACAACTTCGAGGAGGATC
GCCGGCGCAAGAACTACAATCGCTTGTACAAGGCGGCCGCTCGAGTCTAGAGGGCCCGCGGTTCGAAGGT
AAGCCTATCCCTAACCCTCTCCTCGGTCTCGATTCTACGCGTACCGGTCATCATCACCATCACCATTGAG
TTTAAACCCGCTGATCAGCCTCGACTGTGCCTTCTAAGGCCTGAGCTCGCTGATCAGCCTCGATCGAGGA
TCCAGACATGATAAGATACATTGATGAGTTTGGACAAACCACAACTAGAATGCAGTGAAAAAAATGCTTT
ATTTGTGAAATTTGTGATGCTATTGCTTTATTTGTAACCATTATAAGCTGCAATAAACAAGTTAACAACA
ACAATTGCATTCATTTTATGTTTCAGGTTCAGGGGGAGGTGTGGGAGGTTTTTTAAAGCAAGTAAAACCT
CTACAAATGTGGTATGGCTGATTATGATCAGTCGACCGATGCCCTTGAGAGCCTTCAACCCAGTCAGCTC
CTTCCGGTGGGCGCGGGGCATGACTATCGTCGCCGCACTTATGACTGTCTTCTTTATCATGCAACTCGTA
GGACAGGTGCCGGCAGCGCTCTGGGTCATTTTCGGCGAGGACCGCTTTCGCTGGAGCGCGACGATGATCG
GCCTGTCGCTTGCGGTATTCGGAATCTTGCACGCCCTCGCTCAAGCCTTCGTCACTGGTCCCGCCACCAA
ACGTTTCGGCGAGAAGCAGGCCATTATCGCCGGCATGGCGGCCGACGCGCTGGGCTACGTCTTGCTGGCG
TTCGCGACGCGAGGCTGGATGGCCTTCCCCATTATGATTCTTCTCGCTTCCGGCGGCATCGGGATGCCCG
CGTTGCAGGCCATGCTGTCCAGGCAGGTAGATGACGACCATCAGGGACAGCTTCAAGGATCGCTCGCGGC
TCTTACCAGCCAGCAAAAGGCCAGGAACCGTAAAAAGGCCGCGTTGCTGGCGTTTTTCCATAGGCTCCGC
CCCCCTGACGAGCATCACAAAAATCGACGCTCAAGTCAGAGGTGGCGAAACCCGACAGGACTATAAAGAT
ACCAGGCGTTTCCCCCTGGAAGCTCCCTCGTGCGCTCTCCTGTTCCGACCCTGCCGCTTACCGGATACCT
GTCCGCCTTTCTCCCTTCGGGAAGCGTGGCGCTTTCTCAATGCTCACGCTGTAGGTATCTCAGTTCGGTG
TAGGTCGTTCGCTCCAAGCTGGGCTGTGTGCACGAACCCCCCGTTCAGCCCGACCGCTGCGCCTTATCCG
GTAACTATCGTCTTGAGTCCAACCCGGTAAGACACGACTTATCGCCACTGGCAGCAGCCACTGGTAACAG
GATTAGCAGAGCGAGGTATGTAGGCGGTGCTACAGAGTTCTTGAAGTGGTGGCCTAACTACGGCTACACT
AGAAGGACAGTATTTGGTATCTGCGCTCTGCTGAAGCCAGTTACCTTCGGAAAAAGAGTTGGTAGCTCTT
GATCCGGCAAACAAACCACCGCTGGTAGCGGTGGTTTTTTTGTTTGCAAGCAGCAGATTACGCGCAGAAA
AAAAGGATCTCAAGAAGATCCTTTGATCTTTTCTACGGGGTCTGACGCTCAGTGGAACGAAAACTCACGT
TAAGGGATTTTGGTCATGAGATTATCAAAAAGGATCTTCACCTAGATCCTTTTAAATTAAAAATGAAGTT
TTAAATCAATCTAAAGTATATATGAGTAAACTTGGTCTGACAGTTACCAATGCTTAATCAGTGAGGCACC
TATCTCAGCGATCTGTCTATTTCGTTCATCCATAGTTGCCTGACTCCCCGTCGTGTAGATAACTACGATA
CGGGAGGGCTTACCATCTGGCCCCAGTGCTGCAATGATACCGCGAGACCCACGCTCACCGGCTCCAGATT
TATCAGCAATAAACCAGCCAGCCGGAAGGGCCGAGCGCAGAAGTGGTCCTGCAACTTTATCCGCCTCCAT
CCAGTCTATTAATTGTTGCCGGGAAGCTAGAGTAAGTAGTTCGCCAGTTAATAGTTTGCGCAACGTTGTT
GCCATTGCTGCAGGCATCGTGGTGTCACGCTCGTCGTTTGGTATGGCTTCATTCAGCTCCGGTTCCCAAC
GATCAAGGCGAGTTACATGATCCCCCATGTTGTGCAAAAAAGCGGTTAGCTCCTTCGGTCCTCCGATCGT
TGTCAGAAGTAAGTTGGCCGCAGTGTTATCACTCATGGTTATGGCAGCACTGCATAATTCTCTTACTGTC
ATGCCATCCGTAAGATGCTTTTCTGTGACTGGTGAGTACTCAACCAAGTCATTCTGAGAATAGTGTATGC
GGCGACCGAGTTGCTCTTGCCCGGCGTCAACACGGGATAATACCGCGCCACATAGCAGAACTTTAAAAGT
GCTCATCATTGGAAAACGTTCTTCGGGGCGAAAACTCTCAAGGATCTTACCGCTGTTGAGATCCAGTTCG
ATGTAACCCACTCGTGCACCCAACTGATCTTCAGCATCTTTTACTTTCACCAGCGTTTCTGGGTGAGCAA
AAACAGGAAGGCAAAATGCCGCAAAAAAGGGAATAAGGGCGACACGGAAATGTTGAATACTCATACTCTT
CCTTTTTCAATATTATTGAAGCATTTATCAGGGTTATTGTCTCATGAGCGGATACATATTTGAATGTATT
TAGAAAAATAAACAAATAGGGGTTCCGCGCACATTTCCCCGAAAAGTGCCACCTGACGTCTAAGAAACCA
TTATTATCATGACATTAACCTATAAAAATAGGCGTATCACGAGGCCCTTTCGT
Features (pLannotate 1.2.2; 10 found; start..end, strand, type, name):
     56..2568    +  promoter       Ac5 promoter: Drosophila melanogaster actin 5C promoter
   2588..2653    +  CDS            N (fragment): REGN_LAMBD - Experimental evidence at protein level: Swiss-Prot protein existence level 1. Plays a role as a transcriptional antitermination factor that allows the virus to initiate its lytic phase. Activates expression of the delayed viral early genes by modifying host RNA polymerase (RNAP) into a form that is resistant to termination signals. This antitermination function requires the host NusA protein which serves to stabilize the interaction between antitermination protein N and host RNA polymerase. From Escherichia phage lambda (Bacteriophage lambda).
   2678..2704    +  CDS            3xHA (fragment): three tandem HA epitope tags
   4198..4239    +  CDS            V5 tag: epitope tag from simian virus 5
   4339..4473    -  polyA_signal   SV40 poly(A) signal: SV40 polyadenylation signal
   4496..4580    -  CDS            large T antigen (fragment): large T antigen from SV40 (simian virus 40)
   4581..5051    +  CDS            TcR (fragment): tetracycline efflux protein; tet; confers resistance to tetracycline
   5095..5683    -  rep_origin     ori: high-copy-number ColE1/pMB1/pBR322/pUC origin of replication
   5854..6714    -  CDS            AmpR: β-lactamase; bla; confers resistance to ampicillin, carbenicillin, and related antibiotics
   6715..6819    -  promoter       AmpR promoter: bla
