[The description below was written by a language model from this plasmid's Addgene catalogue record and pLannotate feature annotations shown in this document.]
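Description:
pAc5.1B-lambdaN-HA-DmNOB1_E is an insect expression plasmid of 6,913 nt for producing Drosophila melanogaster NOB1 as a tagged fusion protein in fly cells. The catalogue lists the backbone as unknown, although the name and the annotated parts point to a pAc5.1B-type vector. In bacteria it is maintained through a ColE1/pUC-family origin and selected with ampicillin via the β-lactamase gene and its own promoter. The catalogue describes it as low copy even though the annotated origin is of the high-copy type. Short fragments of a tetracycline resistance gene and of SV40 large T antigen are also detected. These appear to be non-functional backbone remnants.

Expression is driven by the constitutive Drosophila actin 5C promoter. Immediately downstream lies a short fragment of the bacteriophage lambda N protein, followed by an HA epitope (annotated as a partial match to a 3xHA tag). The unannotated stretch between the HA tag and a downstream V5 tag is where the DmNOB1 open reading frame would be expected to sit, and the depositor notes it was taken from an NCBI reference transcript. Whether the vector-derived V5 tag is read in frame with the insert or lies beyond a stop codon cannot be determined from the record. An SV40 polyadenylation signal follows the cassette, though it is annotated on the reverse strand.

The lambda N peptide binds boxB RNA hairpins, so fusions of this kind are generally used in tethering assays that recruit a protein to a boxB-containing reporter mRNA and measure its effect on transcript stability or translation. The HA tag allows detection of the fusion. The record itself states only insect expression of DmNOB1. The depositor cautions that the supplied sequence may be theoretical.
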