Addgene plasmid #146231: pAc5.1B-lambdaN-HA-DmNOB1_E
Purpose: Insect Expression of DmNOB1
Depositing lab: Elisa Izaurralde. Depositing organization: Max Planck Institute for Developmental Biology. Publication: SMG6 is the catalytic endonuclease that cleaves mRNAs containing nonsense codons in metazoan. Huntzinger E, Kashima I, Fauser M, Saulière J, Izaurralde E. RNA. 2008 Dec . 14(12):2609-17. 10.1261/rna.1386208 PubMed 18974281.
Backbone
  Vector backbone: Unknown
  Vector type: Insect Expression
Growth in bacteria
  Bacterial resistance: Ampicillin, 100 μg/mL
  Growth temperature: 37°C
  Growth strain: DH5alpha
  Copy number: Low Copy
Gene/Insert
  Gene/Insert name: DmNOB1
  Species: D. melanogaster (fly)
  Cloning method: Unknown
Terms and licenses: Academic/Nonprofit Terms; Industry Terms: Not Available to Industry
Depositor comments: ORF extracted from NCBI: NM_132375.1 Plasmids from this collection were made available to the research community and donated after the lab closed. Please note that the sequence provided by the depositing laboratory may be theoretical/predicted or based on Sanger sequencing results. There may be discrepancies between sequencing results obtained by Addgene and the depositor sequence. If an Addgene verified sequence is not available, please contact before placing your order to request that our lab fully sequence the plasmid.
How to cite: pAc5.1B-lambdaN-HA-DmNOB1_E was a gift from Elisa Izaurralde (Addgene plasmid # 146231 ; http://n2t.net/addgene:146231 ; RRID:Addgene_146231)
